Addgene plasmid #224154: GSPD1_D60N
Purpose: IPTG-inducible expression of C. elegans protein GSPD-1(D60N) with a His tag
Depositing lab: Katherine Walstrom. Depositing organization: New College of Florida. Publication: Modeling human glucose-6-phosphate dehydrogenase mutations using C. elegans GSPD-1. Loges LN, Walstrom KM. MicroPubl Biol. 2021 Sep 10;2021:10.17912/micropub.biology.000451. doi: 10.17912/micropub.biology.000451. eCollection 2021. PubMed 34532700.
Backbone
  Vector backbone: pET303/CT-His
  Vector type: Bacterial Expression
Growth in bacteria
  Bacterial resistance: Ampicillin, 100 μg/mL
  Growth temperature: 37°C
  Growth strain: DH5alpha
  Copy number: Low Copy
Gene/Insert
  Gene/Insert name: GSPD-1(D60N)
  Species: C. elegans (nematode)
  Mutation: D60N
  Tag / fusion protein: LeuGlu-6xHis (C terminal on insert)
  Cloning method: Restriction Enzyme; 5′ cloning site unknown (unknown if destroyed)
  Sequencing primers: 5′ T7
Terms and licenses: Academic/Nonprofit Terms; Industry Terms: Not Available to Industry
How to cite: GSPD1_D60N was a gift from Katherine Walstrom (Addgene plasmid # 224154 ; http://n2t.net/addgene:224154 ; RRID:Addgene_224154)
