[The description below was written by a language model from this plasmid's Addgene catalogue record and pLannotate feature annotations shown in this document.]
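Description:
GSPD1_D60N is a bacterial expression plasmid built on the pET303/CT-His backbone for IPTG-inducible production of the C. elegans glucose-6-phosphate dehydrogenase GSPD-1 carrying a D60N substitution. The 6,928 nt sequence record shows a standard pET architecture: a pBR322-type ColE1/pMB1 origin accompanied by rop and the bom region, which is consistent with the catalogue's low-copy designation, plus an f1 origin and an ampicillin resistance gene (β-lactamase with its own promoter) for selection. Short tetracycline-resistance fragments and a predicted E. coli open reading frame are non-functional remnants of the pBR322 lineage.

The expression cassette runs on the reverse strand and spans the numbering origin of the record. A T7 promoter is followed directly by a lac operator and the T7 gene 10 ribosome binding site, then the GSPD-1(D60N) coding sequence, a C-terminal Leu-Glu-6xHis tag and a T7 terminator. The annotation software labels the open reading frame as human G6PD by homology, but the catalogue identifies it as the nematode orthologue; similarly, the "9xHis fragment" hit corresponds to the six-histidine tag. A small fragment annotated as a T7 gene 10B-derived solubility tag lies between the tag and the terminator and is probably just vector sequence. The plasmid-borne lacI gene supplies repressor to keep the T7lac promoter off until IPTG is added, and expression requires a host that provides T7 RNA polymerase. The His tag allows metal-affinity purification. According to the associated publication title, the construct was made to model human G6PD mutations using the worm enzyme. The 5′ cloning site is not recorded.
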