Features (pLannotate 1.2.2; 19 found; start..end, strand, type, name):
   1365..1385    -  RBS            RBS: efficient ribosome binding site from bacteriophage T7 gene 10 (Olins and Rangwala, 1989)
   1401..1425    -  protein_bind   lac operator: The lac repressor binds to the lac operator to inhibit transcription in E. coli. This inhibition can be relieved by adding lactose or isopropyl-β-D-thiogalactopyranoside (IPTG). lac repressor encoded by lacI
   1426..1444    -  promoter       T7 promoter: promoter for bacteriophage T7 RNA polymerase
   1466..1745    +  CDS            TcR (fragment): tetracycline efflux protein; tet; confers resistance to tetracycline
   1753..1830    +  promoter       lacI promoter: lacI
   1831..2913    +  CDS            lacI: lac repressor; lacI; The lac repressor binds to the lac operator to inhibit transcription in E. coli. This inhibition can be relieved by adding lactose or isopropyl-β-D-thiogalactopyranoside (IPTG).
   2926..2947    +  protein_bind   CAP binding site: CAP binding activates transcription in the presence of cAMP. E. coli catabolite activator protein
   2962..3253    +  CDS            TcR (fragment): tetracycline efflux protein; tet; confers resistance to tetracycline
   3325..3705    -  CDS            YPB1_ECOLX: Protein predicted: Swiss-Prot protein existence level 4. From Escherichia coli.
   3722..3913    +  CDS            rop: Rop protein, which maintains plasmids at low copy number; rop
   4015..4154    +  misc_feature   bom: basis of mobility region from pBR322
   4340..4928    -  rep_origin     ori: high-copy-number ColE1/pMB1/pBR322/pUC origin of replication
   5099..5959    -  CDS            AmpR: β-lactamase; bla; confers resistance to ampicillin, carbenicillin, and related antibiotics
   5960..6064    -  promoter       AmpR promoter: bla
   6117..6545    -  rep_origin     f1 ori (sequence partly withheld): f1 bacteriophage origin of replication; arrow indicates direction of (+) strand synthesis
   6582..6629    -  terminator     T7 terminator: transcription terminator for bacteriophage T7 RNA polymerase
   6637..6686    -  CDS            SET1 (fragment): solubility-enhancement tag derived from T7 phage gene 10B
   6696..6713    -  CDS            9xHis (fragment): 9xHis affinity tag
   6717..1258    -  CDS            G6PD (across the origin): G6PD_HUMAN - Experimental evidence at protein level: Swiss-Prot protein existence level 1. Catalyzes the rate-limiting step of the oxidative pentose- phosphate pathway, which represents a route for the dissimilation of carbohydrates besides glycolysis. The main function of this enzyme is to provide reducing power (NADPH) and pentose phosphates for fatty acid and nucleic acid synthesis. From Homo sapiens (Human).
>Addgene plasmid #224154 | GSPD1_D60N | addgene full sequence | sequence record 444357 | Addgene NGS Result
ATACTTCGAGAAATAGGCGTTCATAAGCATCAGGAAGACGGACTTCTTTGAATCTATTATTATAAGTCAA
ATCAAGTTCAGTTTCTTCAACACCGAATCCCATTCCAGGTTTCTTGGTCATCAGTTTCATGTAAACTGCC
TCATTTGGTTGCACTCTCATCACTAATTCGGATCGCTTTAATTCACCAGACGGATAGATATCTCCACTGA
CTTCTTTGAATTGTATACGAACTTCTGCTTTCTTCTCGTTGAGAGCTTTTCCACAACGCAAGAAGAATGG
AACACCCTCCCAACGTTCATTATTGATGTGAACAACAGCAAGAGCATACGTTGGAGTAGTCGAATCGGCT
GGAACTGATTTGTCATCTTTGTATCCTTGTGATGCTTCTGGGTGATCAAATTCAGGACTGGCAATGTATT
GTCCAACTACTACATCCTTTAATTCTACAACTTTAGCAGCTTTCAACACTTTGACCTTTTCATCACGAAT
ATCTTCAGCATTCAAACTTGCTGGTTTCTCCATGGCGACTAAAGTTAGAATTTGCATCAAATGATTCTGC
ATAACATCACGGATAATTCCAGCTGTATCAAAATATCCAGCACGGCCACCAGTTCCAAAATCTTCTTTAA
ATGAGATCATAACTGATGCAATGTGATCGCGGTTCCAAGATGGAGCGAGAATTCGGTTTCCAAATCGCAT
AACCATCAAATTCTGAACCATTTCTTTTCCGAGATAATGATCAATACGGTAGATTTGATCTTCTTTAAAA
AGTTTCGCCAAATGAGTTGAAAGTTCACAAGATGATTTCAAATCATGTCCAAATGGTTTTTCTATGATAA
CACGTGTCCATGAATCACCATGATCCATACAATTCTTCTTTAATTCCGTAGAAACCACGTTGAAAACTGA
TGGAGGAAGAGCGAGGTAGTAGAGACGATTGACGGCTTGATTATTGCTTTCTTTTTGGAAATCATCAATT
GAAGATTGAAGGCGTTGGAATCCTTCAGAAGTGTCGTATTGGCCCTGAACGTATGAGCACTTCTTGATGA
AGTCATCAAAAGCACATTTCTCATTTTCTCGAACTTTACAGTTTTTCTCAAAAGATTCACGAAGCTTGAA
AACTGTCAGATCGGAACGGGCATATCCAATAAATTTGATGTTGACTGGCAAAAGGTTATTACGGAACAAC
CACCACAGTGTTGGGTATATTTTCTTTTTTGCGAGATCTCCCGATGCTCCAAATATCACGAAAACGTACG
GAGTCTCAAATTTGAGATCTCTTTGCATTGATTCACGAAGACACTCGACGAGATCCTTCGAAATGGGATC
GGACACTGAATGACGTTTGCATGCCATTCTAGACCTCCTTCTTAAAGTTAAACAAAATTATTACTAGAGG
GGAATTGTTATCCGCTCACAATTCCCCTATAGTGAGTCGTATTAATTTCGCGGGATCGAGATCTCGATCC
TCTACGCCGGACGCATCGTGGCCGGCATCACCGGCGCCACAGGTGCGGTTGCTGGCGCCTATATCGCCGA
CATCACCGATGGGGAAGATCGGGCTCGCCACTTCGGGCTCATGAGCGCTTGTTTCGGCGTGGGTATGGTG
GCAGGCCCCGTGGCCGGGGGACTGTTGGGCGCCATCTCCTTGCATGCACCATTCCTTGCGGCGGCGGTGC
TCAACGGCCTCAACCTACTACTGGGCTGCTTCCTAATGCAGGAGTCGCATAAGGGAGAGCGTCGAGATCC
CGGACACCATCGAATGGCGCAAAACCTTTCGCGGTATGGCATGATAGCGCCCGGAAGAGAGTCAATTCAG
GGTGGTGAATGTGAAACCAGTAACGTTATACGATGTCGCAGAGTATGCCGGTGTCTCTTATCAGACCGTT
TCCCGCGTGGTGAACCAGGCCAGCCACGTTTCTGCGAAAACGCGGGAAAAAGTGGAAGCGGCGATGGCGG
AGCTGAATTACATTCCCAACCGCGTGGCACAACAACTGGCGGGCAAACAGTCGTTGCTGATTGGCGTTGC
CACCTCCAGTCTGGCCCTGCACGCGCCGTCGCAAATTGTCGCGGCGATTAAATCTCGCGCCGATCAACTG
GGTGCCAGCGTGGTGGTGTCGATGGTAGAACGAAGCGGCGTCGAAGCCTGTAAAGCGGCGGTGCACAATC
TTCTCGCGCAACGCGTCAGTGGGCTGATCATTAACTATCCGCTGGATGACCAGGATGCCATTGCTGTGGA
AGCTGCCTGCACTAATGTTCCGGCGTTATTTCTTGATGTCTCTGACCAGACACCCATCAACAGTATTATT
TTCTCCCATGAAGACGGTACGCGACTGGGCGTGGAGCATCTGGTCGCATTGGGTCACCAGCAAATCGCGC
TGTTAGCGGGCCCATTAAGTTCTGTCTCGGCGCGTCTGCGTCTGGCTGGCTGGCATAAATATCTCACTCG
CAATCAAATTCAGCCGATAGCGGAACGGGAAGGCGACTGGAGTGCCATGTCCGGTTTTCAACAAACCATG
CAAATGCTGAATGAGGGCATCGTTCCCACTGCGATGCTGGTTGCCAACGATCAGATGGCGCTGGGCGCAA
TGCGCGCCATTACCGAGTCCGGGCTGCGCGTTGGTGCGGATATCTCGGTAGTGGGATACGACGATACCGA
AGACAGCTCATGTTATATCCCGCCGTTAACCACCATCAAACAGGATTTTCGCCTGCTGGGGCAAACCAGC
GTGGACCGCTTGCTGCAACTCTCTCAGGGCCAGGCGGTGAAGGGCAATCAGCTGTTGCCCGTCTCACTGG
TGAAAAGAAAAACCACCCTGGCGCCCAATACGCAAACCGCCTCTCCCCGCGCGTTGGCCGATTCATTAAT
GCAGCTGGCACGACAGGTTTCCCGACTGGAAAGCGGGCAGTGAGCGCAACGCAATTAATGTAAGTTAGCT
CACTCATTAGGCACCGGGATCTCGACCGATGCCCTTGAGAGCCTTCAACCCAGTCAGCTCCTTCCGGTGG
GCGCGGGGCATGACTATCGTCGCCGCACTTATGACTGTCTTCTTTATCATGCAACTCGTAGGACAGGTGC
CGGCAGCGCTCTGGGTCATTTTCGGCGAGGACCGCTTTCGCTGGAGCGCGACGATGATCGGCCTGTCGCT
TGCGGTATTCGGAATCTTGCACGCCCTCGCTCAAGCCTTCGTCACTGGTCCCGCCACCAAACGTTTCGGC
GAGAAGCAGGCCATTATCGCCGGCATGGCGGCCCCACGGGTGCGCATGATCGTGCTCCTGTCGTTGAGGA
CCCGGCTAGGCTGGCGGGGTTGCCTTACTGGTTAGCAGAATGAATCACCGATACGCGAGCGAACGTGAAG
CGACTGCTGCTGCAAAACGTCTGCGACCTGAGCAACAACATGAATGGTCTTCGGTTTCCGTGTTTCGTAA
AGTCTGGAAACGCGGAAGTCAGCGCCCTGCACCATTATGTTCCGGATCTGCATCGCAGGATGCTGCTGGC
TACCCTGTGGAACACCTACATCTGTATTAACGAAGCGCTGGCATTGACCCTGAGTGATTTTTCTCTGGTC
CCGCCGCATCCATACCGCCAGTTGTTTACCCTCACAACGTTCCAGTAACCGGGCATGTTCATCATCAGTA
ACCCGTATCGTGAGCATCCTCTCTCGTTTCATCGGTATCATTACCCCCATGAACAGAAATCCCCCTTACA
CGGAGGCATCAGTGACCAAACAGGAAAAAACCGCCCTTAACATGGCCCGCTTTATCAGAAGCCAGACATT
AACGCTTCTGGAGAAACTCAACGAGCTGGACGCGGATGAACAGGCAGACATCTGTGAATCGCTTCACGAC
CACGCTGATGAGCTTTACCGCAGCTGCCTCGCGCGTTTCGGTGATGACGGTGAAAACCTCTGACACATGC
AGCTCCCGGAGACGGTCACAGCTTGTCTGTAAGCGGATGCCGGGAGCAGACAAGCCCGTCAGGGCGCGTC
AGCGGGTGTTGGCGGGTGTCGGGGCGCAGCCATGACCCAGTCACGTAGCGATAGCGGAGTGTATACTGGC
TTAACTATGCGGCATCAGAGCAGATTGTACTGAGAGTGCACCATTGCGGTGTGAAATACCGCACAGATGC
GTAAGGAGAAAATACCGCATCAGGCGCTCTTCCGCTTCCTCGCTCACTGACTCGCTGCGCTCGGTCGTTC
GGCTGCGGCGAGCGGTATCAGCTCACTCAAAGGCGGTAATACGGTTATCCACAGAATCAGGGGATAACGC
AGGAAAGAACATGTGAGCAAAAGGCCAGCAAAAGGCCAGGAACCGTAAAAAGGCCGCGTTGCTGGCGTTT
TTCCATAGGCTCCGCCCCCCTGACGAGCATCACAAAAATCGACGCTCAAGTCAGAGGTGGCGAAACCCGA
CAGGACTATAAAGATACCAGGCGTTTCCCCCTGGAAGCTCCCTCGTGCGCTCTCCTGTTCCGACCCTGCC
GCTTACCGGATACCTGTCCGCCTTTCTCCCTTCGGGAAGCGTGGCGCTTTCTCATAGCTCACGCTGTAGG
TATCTCAGTTCGGTGTAGGTCGTTCGCTCCAAGCTGGGCTGTGTGCACGAACCCCCCGTTCAGCCCGACC
GCTGCGCCTTATCCGGTAACTATCGTCTTGAGTCCAACCCGGTAAGACACGACTTATCGCCACTGGCAGC
AGCCACTGGTAACAGGATTAGCAGAGCGAGGTATGTAGGCGGTGCTACAGAGTTCTTGAAGTGGTGGCCT
AACTACGGCTACACTAGAAGGACAGTATTTGGTATCTGCGCTCTGCTGAAGCCAGTTACCTTCGGAAAAA
GAGTTGGTAGCTCTTGATCCGGCAAACAAACCACCGCTGGTAGCGGTGGTTTTTTTGTTTGCAAGCAGCA
GATTACGCGCAGAAAAAAAGGATCTCAAGAAGATCCTTTGATCTTTTCTACGGGGTCTGACGCTCAGTGG
AACGAAAACTCACGTTAAGGGATTTTGGTCATGAGATTATCAAAAAGGATCTTCACCTAGATCCTTTTAA
ATTAAAAATGAAGTTTTAAATCAATCTAAAGTATATATGAGTAAACTTGGTCTGACAGTTACCAATGCTT
AATCAGTGAGGCACCTATCTCAGCGATCTGTCTATTTCGTTCATCCATAGTTGCCTGACTCCCCGTCGTG
TAGATAACTACGATACGGGAGGGCTTACCATCTGGCCCCAGTGCTGCAATGATACCGCGAGACCCACGCT
CACCGGCTCCAGATTTATCAGCAATAAACCAGCCAGCCGGAAGGGCCGAGCGCAGAAGTGGTCCTGCAAC
TTTATCCGCCTCCATCCAGTCTATTAATTGTTGCCGGGAAGCTAGAGTAAGTAGTTCGCCAGTTAATAGT
TTGCGCAACGTTGTTGCCATTGCTGCAGGCATCGTGGTGTCACGCTCGTCGTTTGGTATGGCTTCATTCA
GCTCCGGTTCCCAACGATCAAGGCGAGTTACATGATCCCCCATGTTGTGCAAAAAAGCGGTTAGCTCCTT
CGGTCCTCCGATCGTTGTCAGAAGTAAGTTGGCCGCAGTGTTATCACTCATGGTTATGGCAGCACTGCAT
AATTCTCTTACTGTCATGCCATCCGTAAGATGCTTTTCTGTGACTGGTGAGTACTCAACCAAGTCATTCT
GAGAATAGTGTATGCGGCGACCGAGTTGCTCTTGCCCGGCGTCAATACGGGATAATACCGCGCCACATAG
CAGAACTTTAAAAGTGCTCATCATTGGAAAACGTTCTTCGGGGCGAAAACTCTCAAGGATCTTACCGCTG
TTGAGATCCAGTTCGATGTAACCCACTCGTGCACCCAACTGATCTTCAGCATCTTTTACTTTCACCAGCG
TTTCTGGGTGAGCAAAAACAGGAAGGCAAAATGCCGCAAAAAAGGGAATAAGGGCGACACGGAAATGTTG
AATACTCATACTCTTCCTTTTTCAATATTATTGAAGCATTTATCAGGGTTATTGTCTCATGAGCGGATAC
ATATTTGAATGTATTTAGAAAAATAAACAAATAGGGGTTCCGCGCACATTTCCCCGAAAAGTGCCACCTA
AATTGTAAGCGTTAATATTTTGTTAAAATTCGCGTTAAATTTTTGTTAAATCAGCTCATTTTTTAACCAA
TAGGCCGAAATCGGCAAAATCCCTTATAAATCAAAAGAATAGACCGAGATAGGGT
[37 nt withheld, positions 6216-6252]
AAAGAACGTGGACTCCAACGTCAAAGG
[49 nt withheld, positions 6280-6328]
T
[91 nt withheld, positions 6330-6420]
G
[124 nt withheld, positions 6422-6545]
CCCATTCGCCAATCCGGATATAGTTCCTCCTTTCAGCAAAAAACCCCTCAAGACCCGTTTAGAGGCCCCA
AGGGGTTATGCTAGTTATTGCTCAGCGGTGGCAGCAGCCAACTCAGCTTCCTTTCGGGCTTTGTTAGCAG
CCGGATCTCAGTGGTGGTGGTGGTGGTGCTCGAGTAGCTTTGGAGCAACCCATTTGTATGTTCCAGTGAA
GATGAAACCGTACTTTTTCATCAATTCGTCACCTTCAGTTGGACCACGACTTCCAAATTTATATTGAACC
GGTTGAACTTTCTTCTTTTTAAGCTCTTCGAGAACTGGCGTCAAAATACGCCAAGCGTATTCAAGCTCAT
CAGTTCGAACGAAATTAATTTGAGATCCCATGA
